Addgene plasmid #195711: pGEX SYT1 C2B
Purpose: Bacterial expression plasmid encoding GST-tagged SYT1 C2B domain
Depositing lab: Edwin Chapman. Depositing organization: University of Wisconsin, Madison. Publication: Synaptotagmin 9 Modulates Spontaneous Neurotransmitter Release in Striatal Neurons by Regulating Substance P Secretion. Seibert MJ, Evans CS, Stanley KS, Wu Z, Chapman ER. J Neurosci. 2023 Mar 1;43(9):1475-1491. doi: 10.1523/JNEUROSCI.1857-22.2023. Epub 2023 Feb 2. PubMed 36732068.
Backbone
  Vector backbone: pGEX
  Vector type: Bacterial Expression
Growth in bacteria
  Bacterial resistance: Ampicillin, 100 μg/mL
  Growth temperature: 37°C
  Growth strain: DH5alpha
  Growth instructions: Use BL21 for protein expression
  Copy number: High Copy
Gene/Insert
  Gene/Insert name: Syt1
  Species: R. norvegicus (rat)
  Mutation: encodes amino acids 248-421 of mouse SYT1
  Entrez Gene: Syt1 (a.k.a. P65)
  Tag / fusion protein: GST (N terminal on backbone)
  Cloning method: Restriction Enzyme; 5′ cloning site Unknown (unknown if destroyed); 3′ cloning site Unknown (unknown if destroyed)
Terms and licenses: Academic/Nonprofit Terms; Industry Terms: Not Available to Industry
Depositor comments: Please visit https://www.biorxiv.org/content/10.1101/2022.04.18.488681v2 for bioRxiv preprint.
How to cite: pGEX SYT1 C2B was a gift from Edwin Chapman (Addgene plasmid # 195711 ; http://n2t.net/addgene:195711 ; RRID:Addgene_195711)
