[The description below was written by a language model from this plasmid's Addgene catalogue record and pLannotate feature annotations shown in this document.]
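Description:
pGEX SYT1 C2B is a bacterial expression plasmid of about 5.5 kb, built on a pGEX backbone, for producing the C2B domain of synaptotagmin 1 as a glutathione S-transferase fusion in E. coli. It replicates from a high-copy ColE1/pMB1-type origin and is selected with ampicillin through the β-lactamase gene (AmpR) driven by its own promoter. Short fragments of rop and the pBR322 bom region, a lac promoter/lacZα segment and a small yciV (trpH) fragment are also annotated. These appear to be backbone remnants rather than functional parts of the payload.

The expression cassette consists of the hybrid trp/lac tac promoter followed by a lac operator, then the Schistosoma japonicum GST coding sequence, and downstream of it the Syt1 fragment, so that GST sits at the N terminus of the fusion. The plasmid carries its own lacI gene and promoter, so lac repressor keeps the tac promoter off until expression is induced with IPTG. The insert is described as encoding amino acids 248–421 of SYT1, which is consistent with the roughly 520 nt annotated fragment. The record is inconsistent on species: the catalogue field lists rat, whereas the mutation note and the feature annotation refer to the mouse protein. The cloning sites are not recorded, and no protease cleavage site is annotated in the short linker between GST and the insert.

SYT1 is a calcium sensor for synaptic vesicle exocytosis. A GST-tagged C2B domain can be purified on glutathione resin as recombinant protein, typically for biochemical or binding studies, although the record itself does not specify the experiments. The record notes a cloning strain for propagation and a BL21 strain for protein expression.
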