Features (pLannotate 1.2.2; 17 found; start..end, strand, type, name):
     70..98      +  promoter       tac promoter: strong E. coli promoter; hybrid between the trp and lac UV5 promoters
    106..122     +  protein_bind   lac operator: The lac repressor binds to the lac operator to inhibit transcription in E. coli. This inhibition can be relieved by adding lactose or isopropyl-β-D-thiogalactopyranoside (IPTG). lac repressor encoded by lacI
    145..798     +  CDS            GST26_SCHJA: Experimental evidence at protein level: Swiss-Prot protein existence level 1. GST isoenzymes appear to play a central role in the parasite detoxification system. Other functions are also suspected including a role in increasing the solubility of haematin in the parasite gut. From Schistosoma japonicum (Blood fluke).
    826..1344    +  CDS            Syt1 (fragment): SYT1_MOUSE - Experimental evidence at protein level: Swiss-Prot protein existence level 1. Calcium sensor that participates in triggering neurotransmitter release at the synapse (PubMed:11242035). May have a regulatory role in the membrane interactions during trafficking of synaptic vesicles at the active zone of the synapse (PubMed:7961887). It binds acidic phospholipids with a specificity that requires the presence of both an acidic head group and a diacyl backbone. A Ca(2+)- dependent interaction between synaptotagmin and putative receptors for activated protein kinase C has also been repor
   1373..1412    +  CDS            rop (fragment): Rop protein, which maintains plasmids at low copy number; rop
   1514..1554    +  misc_feature   bom (fragment): basis of mobility region from pBR322
   1659..1763    +  promoter       AmpR promoter: bla
   1764..2624    +  CDS            AmpR: β-lactamase; bla; confers resistance to ampicillin, carbenicillin, and related antibiotics
   2795..3383    +  rep_origin     ori: high-copy-number ColE1/pMB1/pBR322/pUC origin of replication
   3569..3620    -  misc_feature   bom (fragment): basis of mobility region from pBR322
   3627..3704    +  promoter       lacI promoter: lacI
   3705..4787    +  CDS            lacI: lac repressor; lacI; The lac repressor binds to the lac operator to inhibit transcription in E. coli. This inhibition can be relieved by adding lactose or isopropyl-β-D-thiogalactopyranoside (IPTG).
   4800..4821    +  protein_bind   CAP binding site: CAP binding activates transcription in the presence of cAMP. E. coli catabolite activator protein
   4836..4866    +  promoter       lac promoter: promoter for the E. coli lac operon
   4874..4890    +  protein_bind   lac operator: The lac repressor binds to the lac operator to inhibit transcription in E. coli. This inhibition can be relieved by adding lactose or isopropyl-β-D-thiogalactopyranoside (IPTG). lac repressor encoded by lacI
   4910..5083    +  CDS            lacZα: LacZα fragment of β-galactosidase; lacZ fragment
   5347..5463    -  CDS            yciV (fragment): RNAAM_ECOLI - Also known as trpH From Escherichia coli (strain K12).
>Addgene plasmid #195711 | pGEX SYT1 C2B | addgene full sequence | sequence record 383650 | Addgene NGS Result
CTCCCGTTCTGGATAATGTTTTTTGCGCCGACATCATAACGGTTCTGGCAAATATTCTGAAATGAGCTGT
TGACAATTAATCATCGGCTCGTATAATGTGTGGAATTGTGAGCGGATAACAATTTCACACAGGAAACAGT
ATTCATGTCCCCTATACTAGGTTATTGGAAAATTAAGGGCCTTGTGCAACCCACTCGACTTCTTTTGGAA
TATCTTGAAGAAAAATATGAAGAGCATTTGTATGAGCGCGATGAAGGTGATAAATGGCGAAACAAAAAGT
TTGAATTGGGTTTGGAGTTTCCCAATCTTCCTTATTATATTGATGGTGATGTTAAATTAACACAGTCTAT
GGCCATCATACGTTATATAGCTGACAAGCACAACATGTTGGGTGGTTGTCCAAAAGAGCGTGCAGAGATT
TCAATGCTTGAAGGAGCGGTTTTGGATATTAGATACGGTGTTTCGAGAATTGCATATAGTAAAGACTTTG
AAACTCTCAAAGTTGATTTTCTTAGCAAGCTACCTGAAATGCTGAAAATGTTCGAAGATCGTTTATGTCA
TAAAACATATTTAAATGGTGATCATGTAACCCATCCTGACTTCATGTTGTATGACGCTCTTGATGTTGTT
TTATACATGGACCCAATGTGCCTGGATGCGTTCCCAAAATTAGTTTGTTTTAAAAAACGTATTGAAGCTA
TCCCACAAATTGATAAGTACTTGAAATCCAGCAAGTATATAGCATGGCCTTTGCAGGGCTGGCAAGCCAC
GTTTGGTGGTGGCGACCATCCTCCAAAATCGGATCTGGTTCCGCGTGGATCCATGACCGTGGATTTTGGC
CATGTGACCGAGGAGTGGCGCGATCTCCAGAGCGCTGAGAAAGAAGAGCAAGAGAAACTGGGTGACATCT
GCTTCTCCCTCCGCTACGTCCCTACTGCCGGCAAACTGACTGTTGTCATTCTGGAAGCCAAGAACCTGAA
GAAGATGGATGTGGGTGGCTTATCTGATCCCTACGTGAAGATTCACCTGATGCAGAACGGTAAGAGGCTG
AAGAAGAAAAAGACGACGATTAAGAAGAACACACTCAACCCCTACTACAACGAGTCCTTCAGCTTTGAAG
TTCCGTTCGAGCAAATCCAGAAAGTGCAAGTGGTGGTAACTGTTTTGGACTATGACAAGATTGGCAAGAA
CGACGCCATCGGCAAAGTCTTCGTTGGTTACAACAGCACTGGGGCGGAGCTGCGACACTGGTCAGACATG
CTGGCCAACCCCCGGCGACCCATCGCACAGTGGCACACTCTGCAGGTAGAGGAGGAGGTTGATGCCATGC
TGGCTGTCAAGAAGTAAGAATTCATCGTGACTGACTGACGATCTGCCTCGCGCGTTTCGGTGATGACGGT
GAAAACCTCTGACACATGCAGCTCCCGGAGACGGTCACAGCTTGTCTGTAAGCGGATGCCGGGAGCAGAC
AAGCCCGTCAGGGCGCGTCAGCGGGTGTTGGCGGGTGTCGGGGCGCAGCCATGACCCAGTCACGTAGCGA
TAGCGGAGTGTATAATTCTTGAAGACGAAAGGGCCTCGTGATACGCCTATTTTTATAGGTTAATGTCATG
ATAATAATGGTTTCTTAGACGTCAGGTGGCACTTTTCGGGGAAATGTGCGCGGAACCCCTATTTGTTTAT
TTTTCTAAATACATTCAAATATGTATCCGCTCATGAGACAATAACCCTGATAAATGCTTCAATAATATTG
AAAAAGGAAGAGTATGAGTATTCAACATTTCCGTGTCGCCCTTATTCCCTTTTTTGCGGCATTTTGCCTT
CCTGTTTTTGCTCACCCAGAAACGCTGGTGAAAGTAAAAGATGCTGAAGATCAGTTGGGTGCACGAGTGG
GTTACATCGAACTGGATCTCAACAGCGGTAAGATCCTTGAGAGTTTTCGCCCCGAAGAACGTTTTCCAAT
GATGAGCACTTTTAAAGTTCTGCTATGTGGCGCGGTATTATCCCGTGTTGACGCCGGGCAAGAGCAACTC
GGTCGCCGCATACACTATTCTCAGAATGACTTGGTTGAGTACTCACCAGTCACAGAAAAGCATCTTACGG
ATGGCATGACAGTAAGAGAATTATGCAGTGCTGCCATAACCATGAGTGATAACACTGCGGCCAACTTACT
TCTGACAACGATCGGAGGACCGAAGGAGCTAACCGCTTTTTTGCACAACATGGGGGATCATGTAACTCGC
CTTGATCGTTGGGAACCGGAGCTGAATGAAGCCATACCAAACGACGAGCGTGACACCACGATGCCTGCAG
CAATGGCAACAACGTTGCGCAAACTATTAACTGGCGAACTACTTACTCTAGCTTCCCGGCAACAATTAAT
AGACTGGATGGAGGCGGATAAAGTTGCAGGACCACTTCTGCGCTCGGCCCTTCCGGCTGGCTGGTTTATT
GCTGATAAATCTGGAGCCGGTGAGCGTGGGTCTCGCGGTATCATTGCAGCACTGGGGCCAGATGGTAAGC
CCTCCCGTATCGTAGTTATCTACACGACGGGGAGTCAGGCAACTATGGATGAACGAAATAGACAGATCGC
TGAGATAGGTGCCTCACTGATTAAGCATTGGTAACTGTCAGACCAAGTTTACTCATATATACTTTAGATT
GATTTAAAACTTCATTTTTAATTTAAAAGGATCTAGGTGAAGATCCTTTTTGATAATCTCATGACCAAAA
TCCCTTAACGTGAGTTTTCGTTCCACTGAGCGTCAGACCCCGTAGAAAAGATCAAAGGATCTTCTTGAGA
TCCTTTTTTTCTGCGCGTAATCTGCTGCTTGCAAACAAAAAAACCACCGCTACCAGCGGTGGTTTGTTTG
CCGGATCAAGAGCTACCAACTCTTTTTCCGAAGGTAACTGGCTTCAGCAGAGCGCAGATACCAAATACTG
TCCTTCTAGTGTAGCCGTAGTTAGGCCACCACTTCAAGAACTCTGTAGCACCGCCTACATACCTCGCTCT
GCTAATCCTGTTACCAGTGGCTGCTGCCAGTGGCGATAAGTCGTGTCTTACCGGGTTGGACTCAAGACGA
TAGTTACCGGATAAGGCGCAGCGGTCGGGCTGAACGGGGGGTTCGTGCACACAGCCCAGCTTGGAGCGAA
CGACCTACACCGAACTGAGATACCTACAGCGTGAGCTATGAGAAAGCGCCACGCTTCCCGAAGGGAGAAA
GGCGGACAGGTATCCGGTAAGCGGCAGGGTCGGAACAGGAGAGCGCACGAGGGAGCTTCCAGGGGGAAAC
GCCTGGTATCTTTATAGTCCTGTCGGGTTTCGCCACCTCTGACTTGAGCGTCGATTTTTGTGATGCTCGT
CAGGGGGGCGGAGCCTATGGAAAAACGCCAGCAACGCGGCCTTTTTACGGTTCCTGGCCTTTTGCTGGCC
TTTTGCTCACATGTTCTTTCCTGCGTTATCCCCTGATTCTGTGGATAACCGTATTACCGCCTTTGAGTGA
GCTGATACCGCTCGCCGCAGCCGAACGACCGAGCGCAGCGAGTCAGTGAGCGAGGAAGCGGAAGAGCGCC
TGATGCGGTATTTTCTCCTTACGCATCTGTGCGGTATTTCACACCGCATAAATTCCGACACCATCGAATG
GCGCAAAACCTTTCGCGGTATGGCATGATAGCGCCCGGAAGAGAGTCAATTCAGGGTGGTGAATGTGAAA
CCAGTAACGTTATACGATGTCGCAGAGTATGCCGGTGTCTCTTATCAGACCGTTTCCCGCGTGGTGAACC
AGGCCAGCCACGTTTCTGCGAAAACGCGGGAAAAAGTGGAAGCGGCGATGGCGGAGCTGAATTACATTCC
CAACCGCGTGGCACAACAACTGGCGGGCAAACAGTCGTTGCTGATTGGCGTTGCCACCTCCAGTCTGGCC
CTGCACGCGCCGTCGCAAATTGTCGCGGCGATTAAATCTCGCGCCGATCAACTGGGTGCCAGCGTGGTGG
TGTCGATGGTAGAACGAAGCGGCGTCGAAGCCTGTAAAGCGGCGGTGCACAATCTTCTCGCGCAACGCGT
CAGTGGGCTGATCATTAACTATCCGCTGGATGACCAGGATGCCATTGCTGTGGAAGCTGCCTGCACTAAT
GTTCCGGCGTTATTTCTTGATGTCTCTGACCAGACACCCATCAACAGTATTATTTTCTCCCATGAAGACG
GTACGCGACTGGGCGTGGAGCATCTGGTCGCATTGGGTCACCAGCAAATCGCGCTGTTAGCGGGCCCATT
AAGTTCTGTCTCGGCGCGTCTGCGTCTGGCTGGCTGGCATAAATATCTCACTCGCAATCAAATTCAGCCG
ATAGCGGAACGGGAAGGCGACTGGAGTGCCATGTCCGGTTTTCAACAAACCATGCAAATGCTGAATGAGG
GCATCGTTCCCACTGCGATGCTGGTTGCCAACGATCAGATGGCGCTGGGCGCAATGCGCGCCATTACCGA
GTCCGGGCTGCGCGTTGGTGCGGATATCTCGGTAGTGGGATACGACGATACCGAAGACAGCTCATGTTAT
ATCCCGCCGTTAACCACCATCAAACAGGATTTTCGCCTGCTGGGGCAAACCAGCGTGGACCGCTTGCTGC
AACTCTCTCAGGGCCAGGCGGTGAAGGGCAATCAGCTGTTGCCCGTCTCACTGGTGAAAAGAAAAACCAC
CCTGGCGCCCAATACGCAAACCGCCTCTCCCCGCGCGTTGGCCGATTCATTAATGCAGCTGGCACGACAG
GTTTCCCGACTGGAAAGCGGGCAGTGAGCGCAACGCAATTAATGTAAGTTAGCTCACTCATTAGGCACCC
CAGGCTTTACACTTTATGCTTCCGGCTCGTATGTTGTGTGGAATTGTGAGCGGATAACAATTTCACACAG
GAAACAGCTATGACCATGATTACGGATTCACTGGCCGTCGTTTTACAACGTCGTGACTGGGAAAACCCTG
GCGTTACCCAACTTAATCGCCTTGCAGCACATCCCCCTTTCGCCAGCTGGCGTAATAGCGAAGAGGCCCG
CACCGATCGCCCTTCCCAACAGTTGCGCAGCCTGAATGGCGAATGGCGCTTTGCCTGGTTTCCGGCACCA
GAAGCGGTGCCGGAAAGCTGGCTGGAGTGCGATCTTCCTGAGGCCGATACTGTCGTCGTCCCCTCAAACT
GGCAGATGCACGGTTACGATGCGCCCATCTACACCAACGTGACCTATCCCATTACGGTCAATCCGCCGTT
TGTTCCCACGGAGAATCCGACGGGTTGTTACTCGCTCACATTTAATGTTGATGAAAGCTGGCTACAGGAA
GGCCAGACGCGAATTATTTTTGATGGCGTTGGAATTAGCTTATCGACTGCACGGTGCACCAATGCTTCTG
GCGTCAGGCAGCCATCGGAAGCTGTGGTATGGCTGTGCAGGTCGTAAATCACTGCATAATTCGTGTCGCT
CAAGGCGCA
